>Addgene plasmid #192368 | Gly-tRNA-gRNA scaffold for library 1 | addgene full sequence | sequence record 375212 | Addgene NGS Result
CGTTATCCCCTGATTCTGTGGATAACCGTATTACCGCCATGCATTAGTTATTAATAGTAATCAATTACGG
GGTCATTAGTTCATAGCCCATATATGGAGTTCCGCGTTACATAACTTACGGTAAATGGCCCGCCTGGCTG
ACCGCCCAACGACCCCCGCCCATTGACGTCAATAATGACGTATGTTCCCATAGTAACGCCAATAGGGACT
TTCCATTGACGTCAATGGGTGGAGTATTTACGGTAAACTGCCCACTTGGCAGTACATCAAGTGTATCATA
TGCCAAGTACGCCCCCTATTGACGTCAATGACGGTAAATGGCCCGCCTGGCATTATGCCCAGTACATGAC
CTTATGGGACTTTCCTACTTGGCAGTACATCTACGTATTAGTCATCGCTATTACCATGGTGATGCGGTTT
TGGCAGTACATCAATGGGCGTGGATAGCGGTTTGACTCACGGGGATTTCCAAGTCTCCACCCCATTGACG
TCAATGGGAGTTTGTTTTGGCACCAAAATCAACGGGACTTTCCAAAATGTCGTAACAACTCCGCCCCATT
GACGCAAATGGGCGGTAGGCGTGTACGGTGGGAGGTCTATATAAGCAGAGCTGGTTTAGTGAACCGTCAG
ATCCGCTAGCGCTACCGGACTCAGATCTCGAGCTCGGAGCATCGAGACGCACCTGCGAAGGTTTTAGAGC
TAGAAATAGCAAGTTAAAATAAGGCTAGTCCGTTATCAACTTGAAAAAGTGGCACCGAGTCGGTGCTGCA
TGGGTGGTTCAGTGGTAGAATTCTCGCCTGCCACGCGGGAGGCCCGGGTTCGATTCCCGGCCCATGCAAA
CGGCAGGTGGCGCGTCTCATCGAGCGGATCCACCGGTCGCCACCATGGTGAGCAAGGGCGAGGAGCTGTT
CACCGGGGTGGTGCCCATCCTGGTCGAGCTGGACGGCGACGTAAACGGCCACAAGTTCAGCGTGTCCGGC
GAGGGCGAGGGCGATGCCACCTACGGCAAGCTGACCCTGAAGTTCATCTGCACCACCGGCAAGCTGCCCG
TGCCCTGGCCCACCCTCGTGACCACCCTGACCTACGGCGTGCAGTGCTTCAGCCGCTACCCCGACCACAT
GAAGCAGCACGACTTCTTCAAGTCCGCCATGCCCGAAGGCTACGTCCAGGAGCGCACCATCTTCTTCAAG
GACGACGGCAACTACAAGACCCGCGCCGAGGTGAAGTTCGAGGGCGACACCCTGGTGAACCGCATCGAGC
TGAAGGGCATCGACTTCAAGGAGGACGGCAACATCCTGGGGCACAAGCTGGAGTACAACTACAACAGCCA
CAACGTCTATATCATGGCCGACAAGCAGAAGAACGGCATCAAGGTGAACTTCAAGATCCGCCACAACATC
GAGGACGGCAGCGTGCAGCTCGCCGACCACTACCAGCAGAACACCCCCATCGGCGACGGCCCCGTGCTGC
TGCCCGACAACCACTACCTGAGCACCCAGTCCGCCCTGAGCAAAGACCCCAACGAGAAGCGCGATCACAT
GGTCCTGCTGGAGTTCGTGACCGCCGCCGGGATCACTCTCGGCATGGACGAGCTGTACAAGTAAAGCGGC
CGCGACTCTAGATCATAATCAGCCATACCACATTTGTAGAGGTTTTACTTGCTTTAAAAAACCTCCCACA
CCTCCCCCTGAACCTGAAACATAAAATGAATGCAATTGTTGTTGTTAACTTGTTTATTGCAGCTTATAAT
GGTTACAAATAAAGCAATAGCATCACAAATTTCACAAATAAAGCATTTTTTTCACTGCATTCTAGTTGTG
GTTTGTCCAAACTCATCAATGTATCTTAAGGCGTAAATTGTAAGCGTTAATATTTTGTTAAAATTCGCGT
TAAATTTTTGTTAAATCAGCTCATTTTTTAACCAATAGGCCGAAATCGGCAAAATCCCTTATAAATCAAA
AGAATAGACCGAGATAGGGT
[37 nt withheld, positions 1981-2017]
AAAGAACGTGGACTCCAACGTCAAAGG
[49 nt withheld, positions 2045-2093]
T
[91 nt withheld, positions 2095-2185]
G
[124 nt withheld, positions 2187-2310]
CAGGTGGCACTTTTCGGGGAAATGTGCGCGGAACCCCTATTTGTTTATTTTTCTAAATACATTCAAATAT
GTATCCGCTCATGAGACAATAACCCTGATAAATGCTTCAATAATATTGAAAAAGGAAGAGTCCTGAGGCG
GAAAGAACCAGCTGTGGAATGTGTGTCAGTTAGGGTGTGGAAAGTCCCCAGGCTCCCCAGCAGGCAGAAG
TATGCAAAGCATGCATCTCAATTAGTCAGCAACCAGGTGTGGAAAGTCCCCAGGCTCCCCAGCAGGCAGA
AGTATGCAAAGCATGCATCTCAATTAGTCAGCAACCATAGTCCCGCCCCTAACTCCGCCCATCCCGCCCC
TAACTCCGCCCAGTTCCGCCCATTCTCCGCCCCATGGCTGACTAATTTTTTTTATTTATGCAGAGGCCGA
GGCCGCCTCGGCCTCTGAGCTATTCCAGAAGTAGTGAGGAGGCTTTTTTGGAGGCCTAGGCTTTTGCAAA
GATCGATCAAGAGACAGGATGAGGATCGTTTCGCATGATTGAACAAGATGGATTGCACGCAGGTTCTCCG
GCCGCTTGGGTGGAGAGGCTATTCGGCTATGACTGGGCACAACAGACAATCGGCTGCTCTGATGCCGCCG
TGTTCCGGCTGTCAGCGCAGGGGCGCCCGGTTCTTTTTGTCAAGACCGACCTGTCCGGTGCCCTGAATGA
ACTGCAAGACGAGGCAGCGCGGCTATCGTGGCTGGCCACGACGGGCGTTCCTTGCGCAGCTGTGCTCGAC
GTTGTCACTGAAGCGGGAAGGGACTGGCTGCTATTGGGCGAAGTGCCGGGGCAGGATCTCCTGTCATCTC
ACCTTGCTCCTGCCGAGAAAGTATCCATCATGGCTGATGCAATGCGGCGGCTGCATACGCTTGATCCGGC
TACCTGCCCATTCGACCACCAAGCGAAACATCGCATCGAGCGAGCACGTACTCGGATGGAAGCCGGTCTT
GTCGATCAGGATGATCTGGACGAAGAGCATCAGGGGCTCGCGCCAGCCGAACTGTTCGCCAGGCTCAAGG
CGAGCATGCCCGACGGCGAGGATCTCGTCGTGACCCATGGCGATGCCTGCTTGCCGAATATCATGGTGGA
AAATGGCCGCTTTTCTGGATTCATCGACTGTGGCCGGCTGGGTGTGGCGGACCGCTATCAGGACATAGCG
TTGGCTACCCGTGATATTGCTGAAGAGCTTGGCGGCGAATGGGCTGACCGCTTCCTCGTGCTTTACGGTA
TCGCCGCTCCCGATTCGCAGCGCATCGCCTTCTATCGCCTTCTTGACGAGTTCTTCTGAGCGGGACTCTG
GGGTTCGAAATGACCGACCAAGCGACGCCCAACCTGCCATCACGAGATTTCGATTCCACCGCCGCCTTCT
ATGAAAGGTTGGGCTTCGGAATCGTTTTCCGGGACGCCGGCTGGATGATCCTCCAGCGCGGGGATCTCAT
GCTGGAGTTCTTCGCCCACCCTAGGGGGAGGCTAACTGAAACACGGAAGGAGACAATACCGGAAGGAACC
CGCGCTATGACGGCAATAAAAAGACAGAATAAAACGCACGGTGTTGGGTCGTTTGTTCATAAACGCGGGG
TTCGGTCCCAGGGCTGGCACTCTGTCGATACCCCACCGAGAGCCCATTGGGGCCAATACGCCCGCGTTTC
TTCCTTTTCCCCACCCCACCCCCCAAGTTCGGGTGAAGGCCCAGGGCTCGCAGCCAACGTCGGGGCGGCA
GGCCCTGCCATAGCCTCAGGTTACTCATATATACTTTAGATTGATTTAAAACTTCATTTTTAATTTAAAA
GGATCTAGGTGAAGATCCTTTTTGATAATCTCATGACCAAAATCCCTTAACGTGAGTTTTCGTTCCACTG
AGCGTCAGACCCCGTAGAAAAGATCAAAGGATCTTCTTGAGATCCTTTTTTTCTGCGCGTAATCTGCTGC
TTGCAAACAAAAAAACCACCGCTACCAGCGGTGGTTTGTTTGCCGGATCAAGAGCTACCAACTCTTTTTC
CGAAGGTAACTGGCTTCAGCAGAGCGCAGATACCAAATACTGTTCTTCTAGTGTAGCCGTAGTTAGGCCA
CCACTTCAAGAACTCTGTAGCACCGCCTACATACCTCGCTCTGCTAATCCTGTTACCAGTGGCTGCTGCC
AGTGGCGATAAGTCGTGTCTTACCGGGTTGGACTCAAGACGATAGTTACCGGATAAGGCGCAGCGGTCGG
GCTGAACGGGGGGTTCGTGCACACAGCCCAGCTTGGAGCGAACGACCTACACCGAACTGAGATACCTACA
GCGTGAGCTATGAGAAAGCGCCACGCTTCCCGAAGGGAGAAAGGCGGACAGGTATCCGGTAAGCGGCAGG
GTCGGAACAGGAGAGCGCACGAGGGAGCTTCCAGGGGGAAACGCCTGGTATCTTTATAGTCCTGTCGGGT
TTCGCCACCTCTGACTTGAGCGTCGATTTTTGTGATGCTCGTCAGGGGGGCGGAGCCTATGGAAAAACGC
CAGCAACGCGGCCTTTTTACGGTTCCTGGCCTTTTGCTGGCCTTTTGCTCACATGTTCTTTCCTG
Features (pLannotate 1.2.2; 17 found; start..end, strand, type, name):
      3..37      +  rep_origin     RSF ori (fragment): Plasmids containing the RSF 1030 origin of replication can be propagated in E. coli cells that contain additional plasmids with compatible origins.
    105..408     +  enhancer       CMV enhancer: human cytomegalovirus immediate early enhancer
    409..612     +  promoter       CMV promoter: human cytomegalovirus (CMV) immediate early promoter
    635..665     +  misc_feature   MCS (fragment): multiple cloning site
    691..766     +  misc_RNA       gRNA scaffold: guide RNA scaffold for the Streptococcus pyogenes CRISPR/Cas9 system
    767..837     +  ncRNA          tRNA: Accession: RF00005 - tRNA
    885..1604    +  CDS            EGFP: the original enhanced GFP (Yang et al., 1996) mammalian codon-optimized
   1621..1704    +  CDS            large T antigen (fragment): large T antigen from SV40 (simian virus 40)
   1727..1848    +  polyA_signal   SV40 poly(A) signal: SV40 polyadenylation signal
   1882..2310    -  rep_origin     f1 ori (sequence partly withheld): f1 bacteriophage origin of replication; arrow indicates direction of (+) strand synthesis
   2337..2441    +  promoter       AmpR promoter: bla
   2443..2800    +  promoter       SV40 promoter: SV40 enhancer and early promoter
   2835..3629    +  CDS            NeoR/KanR: aminoglycoside phosphotransferase from Tn5; aph(3')-II (or nptII); confers resistance to neomycin, kanamycin, and G418 (Geneticin®)
   3650..3802    +  CDS            ble (fragment): BLE_KLEPN - Experimental evidence at protein level: Swiss-Prot protein existence level 1. Binding protein with a strong affinity to the bleomycin family of antibiotics. Binds to CL990; an antimitotic-antibiotic compound. From Klebsiella pneumoniae.
   3861..3908    +  polyA_signal   HSV TK poly(A) signal: herpes simplex virus thymidine kinase polyadenylation signal (Cole and Stacy, 1985)
   3999..4015    -  polyA_signal   bGH poly(A) signal (fragment): bovine growth hormone polyadenylation signal
   4237..4825    +  rep_origin     ori: high-copy-number ColE1/pMB1/pBR322/pUC origin of replication
