[The description below was written by a language model from this plasmid's Addgene catalogue record and pLannotate feature annotations shown in this document.]
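Description:
Gly-tRNA-gRNA scaffold for library 1 is a 4,895 nt, high-copy, kanamycin-selected E. coli plasmid catalogued as a Golden Gate assembly vector. It serves as a donor of a synthetic gRNA scaffold–glycine tRNA module for building combinatorial CRISPR/Cas9 guide libraries (the record specifies an "immune library"). The backbone is listed as unknown. The annotated features nevertheless resemble a standard mammalian EGFP expression vector: a ColE1/pUC-type origin for bacterial replication, an f1 origin, and a NeoR/KanR gene preceded by both a bacterial (bla-type) promoter and the SV40 early promoter and followed by the HSV TK polyadenylation signal. This arrangement gives kanamycin resistance in bacteria and could, in principle, give G418 resistance in mammalian cells. Short fragments annotated as RSF ori, ble, large T antigen and bGH poly(A) appear to be partial matches or backbone remnants rather than functional parts.

The payload sits downstream of the CMV enhancer/promoter and a multiple cloning site remnant. It consists of the Streptococcus pyogenes Cas9 guide RNA scaffold immediately followed by a roughly 70 nt tRNA, and after these come an EGFP coding sequence and the SV40 poly(A) signal. In tRNA-gRNA arrays, the tRNA is recognised by endogenous RNase P and RNase Z, which cleave a single polycistronic transcript into individual guide RNAs. Placing a scaffold–tRNA unit between two spacer sequences therefore allows several guides to be expressed from one promoter. The associated publication describes an in-library ligation strategy for screening high-order gRNA combinations, which is consistent with this plasmid supplying the scaffold–tRNA fragment to be excised and inserted between spacers. The record does not state which Type IIS enzyme sites are used, nor whether the CMV and EGFP elements play any functional role in this application.
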