Addgene plasmid #192368: Gly-tRNA-gRNA scaffold for library 1
Purpose: tRNA sequence provider (for immune library)
Depositing lab: Lijia Ma. Depositing organization: Westlake University. Publication: An in-library ligation strategy and its application in CRISPR/Cas9 screening of high-order gRNA combinations. Lu Z, Ni K, Wang Y, Zhou Y, Li Y, Yan J, Song Q, Liu M, Xu Y, Yu Z, Guo T, Ma L. Nucleic Acids Res. 2022 Jun 24;50(11):6575-6586. doi: 10.1093/nar/gkac458. PubMed 35670669.
Backbone
  Vector backbone: Unknown
  Vector type: For Golden Gate Assembly
Growth in bacteria
  Bacterial resistance: Kanamycin, 50 μg/mL
  Growth temperature: 37°C
  Growth strain: DH5alpha
  Copy number: High Copy
Gene/Insert
  Gene/Insert name: Gly tRNA-gRNA scaffold
  Species: Synthetic
  Cloning method: Unknown
Terms and licenses: Academic/Nonprofit Terms; Industry Terms: Not Available to Industry
How to cite: Gly-tRNA-gRNA scaffold for library 1 was a gift from Lijia Ma (Addgene plasmid # 192368 ; http://n2t.net/addgene:192368 ; RRID:Addgene_192368)
